Addgene plasmid #15885: pVasa-Cre
Depositing lab: Diego Castrillon. Depositing organization: University of Texas Southwestern Medical Center. Publication: Generation of a germ cell-specific mouse transgenic Cre line, Vasa-Cre. Gallardo T, Shirley L, John GB, Castrillon DH. Genesis. 2007 Jun . 45(6):413-7. 10.1002/dvg.20310 PubMed 17551945.
Backbone
  Vector backbone: pSG5
  Backbone manufacturer: Stratagene
  Backbone size w/o insert (bp): 5100
  Vector type: Mammalian Expression
Growth in bacteria
  Bacterial resistance: Ampicillin, 100 μg/mL
  Growth temperature: 37°C
  Growth strain: DH5alpha
  Growth instructions: DH5 alpha
  Copy number: High Copy
Gene/Insert
  Gene/Insert name: mouse vasa promoter (alt name: DEAD (Asp-Glu-Ala-Asp) box polypeptide 4)
  Species: M. musculus (mouse)
  Insert size (bp): 5600
  GenBank ID: NC_000079
  Entrez Gene: Ddx4 (a.k.a. AV206478, Mv, Mvh, VASA)
  Tag / fusion protein: Cre (C terminal on insert)
  Cloning method: Restriction Enzyme; 5′ cloning site AscI (not destroyed); 3′ cloning site SalI (not destroyed)
  Sequencing primers: 5′ TGTGCCACCATGCCTGGCCCAGTTTC; 3′ TCTCCGCTCCAGGCTCCCCGGGCTCCT
Terms and licenses: Academic/Nonprofit Terms; Industry Terms: Not Available to Industry
Depositor comments: The sequence the lab cloned is somewhat different from the NCBI sequence. This could be explained by different strains, etc., since they cloned the promoter from the FVB strain whereas the NCBI genome sequence is C57Bl6. Since the plasmid has been shown to be functional in transgenic mice, the depositing lab does not believe this represents a problem.
How to cite: pVasa-Cre was a gift from Diego Castrillon (Addgene plasmid # 15885 ; http://n2t.net/addgene:15885 ; RRID:Addgene_15885)
