[The description below was written by a language model from this plasmid's Addgene catalogue record and pLannotate feature annotations shown in this document.]
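Description:
pVasa-Cre is a transgene construct built on the pSG5 mammalian expression backbone, in which roughly 5.6 kb of mouse Ddx4 (vasa/Mvh) promoter sequence drives expression of Cre recombinase. The promoter fragment was inserted between AscI and SalI sites, both retained. According to the depositor it was cloned from the FVB strain, so it differs somewhat from the C57BL/6 reference genome sequence. The depositor considers these differences unimportant because the plasmid works in transgenic mice. In the roughly 10.3 kb sequenced record the first 5.4 kb or so carries no automated annotation, which is consistent with this region being the vasa promoter insert.

Downstream of that region lies the pSG5-derived expression cassette: a rabbit β-globin intron, which generally improves transcript processing and expression of cDNA-type transgenes, then a T7 promoter, the Cre coding sequence and an SV40 polyadenylation signal. Short matches to the SRα/SV40 early promoter and to a minimal HSV TK promoter are annotated only as fragments and are probably junction remnants rather than functional promoters. Although the catalogue lists Cre as a C-terminal "tag", the arrangement is a promoter driving Cre, not a protein fusion. The plasmid is maintained in E. coli through a high-copy ColE1/pUC-type origin with ampicillin resistance. An f1 origin and small remnants of rop, bom and lacZα are also present.

Because vasa is a germ cell gene, the construct was used to generate the Vasa-Cre transgenic mouse line. That line provides germ cell-specific Cre activity for excising or activating loxP-flanked alleles in the germline.
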