Features (pLannotate 1.2.2; 13 found; start..end, strand, type, name):
   5458..5479    +  promoter       SRα promoter (fragment): hybrid promoter consisting of the SV40 early promoter plus part of the long terminal repeat of human T-lymphotrophic virus 1
   5503..6074    +  intron         β-globin intron: intron from rabbit β-globin gene
   6129..6147    +  promoter       T7 promoter: promoter for bacteriophage T7 RNA polymerase
   6155..6188    +  promoter       Mini-TK promoter (fragment): minimal herpes simplex virus (HSV) thymidine kinase promoter
   6214..7244    +  CDS            Cre (fragment): site-specific recombinase Cre is a site-specific recombinase from bacteriophage P1. Recombination occurs at loxP sequences.
   7278..7399    +  polyA_signal   SV40 poly(A) signal: SV40 polyadenylation signal
   7604..8192    -  rep_origin     ori: high-copy-number ColE1/pMB1/pBR322/pUC origin of replication
   8363..9223    -  CDS            AmpR: β-lactamase; bla; confers resistance to ampicillin, carbenicillin, and related antibiotics
   9224..9328    -  promoter       AmpR promoter: bla
   9423..9458    +  CDS            rop (fragment): Rop protein, which maintains plasmids at low copy number; rop
   9560..9659    +  misc_feature   bom (fragment): basis of mobility region from pBR322
   9687..10115   -  rep_origin     f1 ori (sequence partly withheld): f1 bacteriophage origin of replication; arrow indicates direction of (+) strand synthesis
  10119..21      -  CDS            lacZα (fragment) (across the origin): LacZα fragment of β-galactosidase; lacZ fragment
>Addgene plasmid #15885 | pVasa-Cre | addgene full sequence | sequence record 256442 | Addgene NGS Result
GTAAAACGACGGCCAGTGAATTGTCGACGGCGCGCCTGTGCCACCATGCCTGGCCCAGTTTCTTGCTTTG
TATTATAAACTTTATAGCTGGTAAGACTCTGGACCCACACGTGTTTGATTTGTCTCTTCTCTCCTGAGAC
ATTTTTTCCCAGTAACATTTCCTGAATTTTGTATTTTATTGTCTCTGCATCTGTGCTGAGACATAACAAC
TTCTGTTTCTTCTATTTGCCATGAACTGGGAGTTAAGTCTAAGAATTTGATTAAAGCTGAAGTTGAGTTT
GAAATCAAACCTCTACATGTAGCGTTTTGTATTTCCCACTGTGATACATCAACCAGCACATGGTTCTTGG
AGGTCTTTGCTTTGTGGTATAAAGTTGGCCCAGTGTGTTTAAATGTTGTCCTCTTTAAGGAGGTAGCTAG
GTAAGATCACACGCCGGTTACCTACCTCCCTACTGATGCACTAACTGGTGTGCCTAGCCTAGCCTAAGGC
CCTAGGGTACCATGCATCCCATAATAGCTTATGTGAGGCCCAACACATTTGTAGATAACAGCATCAGGTC
ATAGTGTCATAAGGTTGGACACCCCTGGCAGAGTTTCATGCACCACACTATCTTCAAAAGAGCTAAAGAA
GTAAGGTGGAAAAAACAAACATCATAGTGTTCTGGTTTTACTGTGACAGGAAAAGACTCACTGAAAAGGT
GCCAAGGCCCAGATTTCCCCTCCCACAATTCCAAGCTTCATGGAGAATGATACCTCCACTTTGGGGATGG
AGAAGGGATTAAATCCTGACCACAGACTTGAAGCAGTAAGAACTTATCACCGTGATGTCAGTTCTGGGTG
GAACCCTATGCATCCCGTGGCCCAGTACCTGCAGATGCTGCTGCTGGACCTGTGATAGATGGCCAGTACT
ACAGTTAGGAATCTTTCCGACAACTGCAGCTTTTAGAATGGAAAGCAAAACTCCACCTACTGGATGGCAC
AACATGAAAGCAAGGGCTGTGCCTTGCAGCTCAGGGCCAGCCTTAGTACTAGTCTCTGAGGGACCGTTGC
TACCACCGGTTCCCAACCTGTAGCAGCACAACTATCCTGGACCAGGGTTCACGGATGGAGCTCAAGACCT
TGACATCTGTCACAGTTATGCTCTGCACCATGAGGAAGTTGTCTCAGTTTGCCTTACTGCCACAGCACCG
GCTGTGGGCTCAGCATTGTGACACTCAGAGCCACAGGTCTGGAGCAGGAACCAGGGCAGGCCCCTCTGGT
GATTCTTTCTACAGTTCACGACCAGAGGCTGTTGGCTTTGGAAGGCACCTGGAGGTCTGTGCAAGCCCCG
GACAAAGGCTTGTGTAGATGAAGGACCCTTTATAAAAAGCTCCCTAATTGAGTCTTGAAAAACTCACCCG
CTGAGGATTTAGGAGAAACCTAAGCTCGGATCGCCTCCTAACACTGCCACAGGTAACCTGAATTTTGGTG
CCATATAGTGTTAGAAACTATAGGCTGGGAGAGAGAAAAAAAAAACATTCTTTTTTCAATTTCTGAAAAC
AAACAAAACCAAAACAAGCCATATTATGAAGACCGGAATAAATACCTAATCCTTTGTCCTCGAATGACAT
CACGCATCAATAAGAACCAAGGATGTTTAAGGAACTATGACCTCATCTGACAGTATAAATATAAAATGCC
AGAAACCGTCAAGATAGTAACCAGTGTGGGTGGATGCTCATATGTGTACTGTATTAGTTACTTTTTCATT
GTCGTGATAAAATACCACGACTAAAGCCTGACTTATAGGAGAAGGAATTTGCCCTGTGTTTTCAGAGTGA
TAAGACTCCATCATGGCAGGGACGCATGGAAGCCAGCAACAGGTATGATGCTGGGGCAGCAAGCTGAGAG
CTCACATCCGCCACTGAAGGCACAAAACAGCAAGTGTGAGCTGGAAGTGGTGTGAGGCTATATACTAGCA
AAGGCTGCCCTACTGATACGCTGTCTCCAGGAGGACTGCGTTCCCCAAGCTTCTCTGATCATCACAACCA
ACTGAGGACTAAATGTTCAAATACCTGGGTCAGTGGGGATCATTTCTCATTCAAACTTCCACAGATAATT
AAAAGCAAATAAATGAACCAGGCTTAAGGAAACTTACTGAATTCCAATAGAAAATATAGAAATAAATCAA
TACTTTAGTAGATATAATTGACTGAGACATGGGGGCAAATTTTAAAAAGTCGAAATTCTTGATAATGAAG
GTATACTAAACAAAATAAAATTGCATTAGGGAAGCATTGATGTTAGAGTAAATCAAGCAGAAGAGAGAAT
GAGTGAATTCCAAGATAGGCCATTTGAAAATGCACAGAAGAGAAAAAGAATTAAGAGGAAGAAATGTACT
CATGGTAACCTTGGAGCAACAGTGGAAGGGTAAGTAGGTTAGTGGGGATATGGACGGGACTTGAGAACAC
CAAAGGAGTTAATCGATGCAACTACGTTATGATCAACCACAGTCAGGTTCCAGGTTCTGCAGTAAACTGA
ATCTCCAGTTTTCACGCTATGTAGATCCATCTCCATGAATCTGGCCTGGCCTTGTGACTTTCTGGTAACT
GATTAGTTGAAAGTTGCAAATATAATTGTTTAACTTCTTATGCTAGAATTCAAGAAGCCTTGCAACTATT
ACCCTGGTTTTTCGGAGCGATGTCCCTGACAGGTGTGTCCAGTTGAAGTGCAGTATCCTTACAGAGTCGG
ACTGGGATTGTCCAACAACCTTCAGAGCCTAAGACAGCCTCTTGGAAACTATTCAATTGTTCTGGCCATC
CCAGCCCCTAGATGCCAGAGTAGAGAAGTCACCTTGGATGTTAAACAAACTGGTATTGGAGGTTGGGGAT
AAACTCAGTAGTACAGAGCTTGCCTGGCACGCTCAAGTACCTAGGTTCAAACTCTGGCAATGCCAAAAAA
GAAAAAAGTTGATAGCAAACTCTCAGATGATTCAGGTTCTAGTTAGCGTTTGAATGGAATTGTATGAGAT
GGTCTCCTGAGCCCTCTCAATCCCTGAGAGAGAATTTTTTTGTAAGTCAATATATTATGCAATAATTTGT
TATATAGTTGTACTGGCTAATTTGGGTCAAGCTGGAGTTATCACAGAGAAAGGAGCTTCAGTTGGGGAAA
TGCCTCCATGAGATCCAACTGTAAGGCATTTTCTCAATTAGTGATCAAGGGGGAAAGGCCCCTTGTGGGT
AGGGCCATCTCTGGGCTGGTAGTCTTGGTTCTATAAGAGAGCAGGCTGAGCAAGCCAGGTGAGGCAAGCC
AGTAAGGAACATCCCTCCATGGCCTCTGTATCAGCTCCTGCTCCTGACCTGCTTGAGTTCCAGTCCTGAC
TTCCTTTGGTGATGAACAGCAATGTGGAAAGTGTAAGCTGGATAAACCCTTTCCTCCCCAATTTGCTTAG
TGGTCATGATGTTTTGTCCAGGAATAGAAACCCTGACTAAGACAATAGTAATAGGTAACAAGAAGAGAGC
TGTGAACTCGTCATGTAGTTAAGATAAGTGTTTGCTAGATTTCCTATTGCATAGTTCCTATTTTCTCTTT
ATATTTGGAAAAAAATTGTGGTAACATACCTTGGACACTTATTGTTGTTCTCCCCCCTGACCTGCACTCA
ATGCTGAATTCTCAGCCAAACTCTAGTGATGTCCTCCCCATTCAAAAGCTTCAACCTTCCAGTCTTTATT
TAAAAAAAATGTTATTATTACATTTACTTATTCTGTGGTGTGTGTGTGTGTGTGAGAGAGGATGGGAGCA
GGTGTGTGCGTGTCGGTGTGTTTGTTAAATCAGAACATGAGTGTGTGTGTAGGACAGAGACGGGGTGAGT
GTGTGTGTGTGTGTATGGGAGCAGGTGTGTGTGTGTGTGGGTCAGTGGATAAGTTGTGGAAGTCAGTTCT
TTCCTTCCCTTACTCGGATCTCAGGGATCAAACCCAAGTCCTCAGGTTGCCAGGTACATGTCACCTGTCT
TTGCTTTATTATTATTTAGTCCTGGCTTTTGAGCCTAAGTGTTATGTTACATAGGTTGACCTTGAATTAG
CTATGCACTGAGCTCCTGATCCTCCTGCCTATATCTTCCAAGTAATGGTTACAGGAATGGGCCACTGGAC
CTAGCAAGTGAACCTACCTGGTCACTCCAAAAATGCACAGCAAAGAATATACGTTTAAAAATAGGTTCAT
TTTAGGAAGTTTGTCCACATTTTAAATGACAGTTCTGTTAAAGTATACTGTGTTTTGTCCTTTGTTAAAT
GTGACTTTTAAAAGCAATTCACCTTAATAGCCTGGGCGACTACAGTGCTCACTGTATAAATGCTAGTGTG
TTTTTGGTGCTGAGACAGAAAGGTGGCTCTAGAAAGCTGGAGTCCCTCATCTTTAAGTTCCAGACTGAGA
TATCTAGAACTTCTTCAAAAATCCAGGGAAAGGAAAGCGATGGAAGTGAAAATAAAAACAAGAACATGCT
TTACATATATTTGATTGTGATCCCTTTGGCGGGTACTAGGAAAACCACGGATGGAATTTTCCTTCTTGAA
GGAAAGGAAAGCCGAGGAGCAGGCAGAATGTGAACATCTACTTAATGAGCTGAACTGGCCGGTGCCCTCA
GAATTGTAAACAGGTTCACCACAAATCCAGGCCTTGGCAAACGGACCAAGTCTTCCTCTCTTCGGTTTTC
TTTTTACAGACTGGCTTTCTTGACAACTTCAAGATGGAGTCTCATCCTTGCCCTTTTTATGGAGAGGAGA
AGCATTGCTTCTAGTTGGTTTTAGTAGAGGAGTGAAGTGCATTTCTCAGATACAAAGAGAGCACTTGAGA
CGTTCAGACTCAGAATGGCCAAGCCTGGCACTTTGGGAGGTCAAGAGGAGGCTGGAACGGCTGGGAGAGA
AAGCAATTAGATGTTCCGCCCCTTTGGTTTTTCTCCAGACAGGGTTTCTCTGTGTAGCCCTGACTGTCCT
GAAGTTTGCTCTGTAGACCAGGCTGGCCTCCACCCAGGGATTTGCCTGCCTCTGCCTCCCCGAGCCCCAG
ATTTTTATTTTTATTTATATATATATTAACTTTTGAATGAACACAATGGAATTGATGAGCCCTTGGAGAG
TGAAACGGGATGTCGTGGGATGTCGTGCGTGGCAGCCCCGGGGATCAGCTCACTCCCACAGGCCTCACAA
GCCATGGAGCCAAGAGGCCTCCCTGCCTCGGCCTCGGCCTCGGCCTCGGCCTCAACAAAGGTGGAGAACG
CGCAGGCCGTCCGTCCATGGGGCGGGAAGTCGCGCGCCGCGGCCGCTGATTGGCTGGCGGGCCCGGTCGC
CTGATGCTATTTGTTGTCCCCGCGCCAATGACGCAGTCGGCGTCCCGGCGTCCGCCCGCACGTGCAGCCG
TTTAAGCCGCGTCGGCCGGCCGCGAGGAGCCCGGGGAGCCTGGAGCGGAGAGCGGCCGCTTAATTAACTA
GGCTTTTGCAAAAAGCTCCGGATCGATCCTGAGAACTTCAGGGTGAGTTTGGGGACCCTTGATTGTTCTT
TCTTTTTCGCTATTGTAAAATTCATGTTATATGGAGGGGGCAAAGTTTTCAGGGTGTTGTTTAGAATGGG
AAGATGTCCCTTGTATCACCATGGACCCTCATGATAATTTTGTTTCTTTCACTTTCTACTCTGTTGACAA
CCATTGTCTCCTCTTATTTTCTTTTCATTTTCTGTAACTTTTTCGTTAAACTTTAGCTTGCATTTGTAAC
GAATTTTTAAATTCACTTTTGTTTATTTGTCAGATTGTAAGTACTTTCTCTAATCACTTTTTTTTCAAGG
CAATCAGGGTATATTATATTGTACTTCAGCACAGTTTTAGAGAACAATTGTTATAATTAAATGATAAGGT
AGAATATTTCTGCATATAAATTCTGGCTGCGTGGAAATATTCTTATTGGTAGAAACAACTACATCCTGGT
CATCATCCTGCCTTTCTCTTTATGGTTACAATGATATACACTGTTTGAGATGAGGATAAAATACTCTGAG
TCCAAACCGGGCCCCTCTGCTAACCATGTTCATGCCTTCTTCTTTTTCCTACAGCTCCTGGGCAACGTGC
TGGTTATTGTGCTGTCTCATCATTTTGGCAAAGAATTGTAATACGACTCACTATAGGGCGAATTCGCGTG
TGGCCTCGAACACCGAGCGACCCTGCAGACCATGCCCAAGAAGAAGAGGAAGGTGTCCAATTTACTGACC
GTACACCAAAATTTGCCTGCATTACCGGTCGATGCAACGAGTGATGAGGTTCGCAAGAACCTGATGGACA
TGTTCAGGGATCGCCAGGCGTTTTCTGAGCATACCTGGAAAATGCTTCTGTCCGTTTGCCGGTCGTGGGC
GGCATGGTGCAAGTTGAATAACCGGAAATGGTTTCCCGCAGAACCTGAAGATGTTCGCGATTATCTTCTA
TATCTTCAGGCGCGCGGTCTGGCAGTAAAAACTATCCAGCAACATTTGGGCCAGCTAAACATGCTTCATC
GTCGGTCCGGGCTGCCACGACCAAGTGACAGCAATGCTGTTTCACTGGTTATGCGGCGGATCCGAAAAGA
AAACGTTGATGCCGGTGAACGTGCAAAACAGGCTCTAGCGTTCGAACGCACTGATTTCGACCAGGTTCGT
TCACTCATGGAAAATAGCGATCGCTGCCAGGATATACGTAATCTGGCATTTCTGGGGATTGCTTATAACA
CCCTGTTACGTATAGCCGAAATTGCCAGGATCAGGGTTAAAGATATCTCACGTACTGACGGTGGGAGAAT
GTTAATCCATATTGGCAGAACGAAAACGCTGGTTAGCACCGCAGGTGTAGAGAAGGCACTTAGCCTGGGG
GTAACTAAACTGGTCGAGCGATGGATTTCCGTCTCTGGTGTAGCTGATGATCCGAATAACTACCTGTTTT
GCCGGGTCAGAAAAAATGGTGTTGCCGCGCCATCTGCCACCAGCCAGCTATCAACTCGCGCCCTGGAAGG
GATTTTTGAAGCAACTCATCGATTGATTTACGGCGCTAAGGATGACTCTGGTCAGAGATACCTGGCCTGG
TCTGGACACAGTGCCCGTGTCGGAGCCGCGCGAGATATGGCCCGCGCTGGAGTTTCAATACCGGAGATCA
TGCAAGCTGGTGGCTGGACCAATGTAAATATTGTCATGAACTATATCCGTAACCTGGATAGTGAAACAGG
GGCAATGGTGCGCCTGCTGGAAGATGGCGATTAGCCATTAACGCGAATTCGGATCTTATTAAAGCAGAAC
TTGTTTATTGCAGCTTATAATGGTTACAAATAAAGCAATAGCATCACAAATTTCACAAATAAAGCATTTT
TTTCACTGCATTCTAGTTGTGGTTTGTCCAAACTCATCAATGTATCTTATCATGTCTGGTCGACTCTAGA
CTCTTCCGCTTCCTCGCTCACTGACTCGCTGCGCTCGGTCGTTCGGCTGCGGCGAGCGGTATCAGCTCAC
TCAAAGGCGGTAATACGGTTATCCACAGAATCAGGGGATAACGCAGGAAAGAACATGTGAGCAAAAGGCC
AGCAAAAGGCCAGGAACCGTAAAAAGGCCGCGTTGCTGGCGTTTTTCCATAGGCTCCGCCCCCCTGACGA
GCATCACAAAAATCGACGCTCAAGTCAGAGGTGGCGAAACCCGACAGGACTATAAAGATACCAGGCGTTT
CCCCCTGGAAGCTCCCTCGTGCGCTCTCCTGTTCCGACCCTGCCGCTTACCGGATACCTGTCCGCCTTTC
TCCCTTCGGGAAGCGTGGCGCTTTCTCATAGCTCACGCTGTAGGTATCTCAGTTCGGTGTAGGTCGTTCG
CTCCAAGCTGGGCTGTGTGCACGAACCCCCCGTTCAGCCCGACCGCTGCGCCTTATCCGGTAACTATCGT
CTTGAGTCCAACCCGGTAAGACACGACTTATCGCCACTGGCAGCAGCCACTGGTAACAGGATTAGCAGAG
CGAGGTATGTAGGCGGTGCTACAGAGTTCTTGAAGTGGTGGCCTAACTACGGCTACACTAGAAGAACAGT
ATTTGGTATCTGCGCTCTGCTGAAGCCAGTTACCTTCGGAAAAAGAGTTGGTAGCTCTTGATCCGGCAAA
CAAACCACCGCTGGTAGCGGTGGTTTTTTTGTTTGCAAGCAGCAGATTACGCGCAGAAAAAAAGGATCTC
AAGAAGATCCTTTGATCTTTTCTACGGGGTCTGACGCTCAGTGGAACGAAAACTCACGTTAAGGGATTTT
GGTCATGAGATTATCAAAAAGGATCTTCACCTAGATCCTTTTAAATTAAAAATGAAGTTTTAAATCAATC
TAAAGTATATATGAGTAAACTTGGTCTGACAGTTACCAATGCTTAATCAGTGAGGCACCTATCTCAGCGA
TCTGTCTATTTCGTTCATCCATAGTTGCCTGACTCCCCGTCGTGTAGATAACTACGATACGGGAGGGCTT
ACCATCTGGCCCCAGTGCTGCAATGATACCGCGAGACCCACGCTCACCGGCTCCAGATTTATCAGCAATA
AACCAGCCAGCCGGAAGGGCCGAGCGCAGAAGTGGTCCTGCAACTTTATCCGCCTCCATCCAGTCTATTA
ATTGTTGCCGGGAAGCTAGAGTAAGTAGTTCGCCAGTTAATAGTTTGCGCAACGTTGTTGCCATTGCTAC
AGGCATCGTGGTGTCACGCTCGTCGTTTGGTATGGCTTCATTCAGCTCCGGTTCCCAACGATCAAGGCGA
GTTACATGATCCCCCATGTTGTGCAAAAAAGCGGTTAGCTCCTTCGGTCCTCCGATCGTTGTCAGAAGTA
AGTTGGCCGCAGTGTTATCACTCATGGTTATGGCAGCACTGCATAATTCTCTTACTGTCATGCCATCCGT
AAGATGCTTTTCTGTGACTGGTGAGTACTCAACCAAGTCATTCTGAGAATAGTGTATGCGGCGACCGAGT
TGCTCTTGCCCGGCGTCAATACGGGATAATACCGCGCCACATAGCAGAACTTTAAAAGTGCTCATCATTG
GAAAACGTTCTTCGGGGCGAAAACTCTCAAGGATCTTACCGCTGTTGAGATCCAGTTCGATGTAACCCAC
TCGTGCACCCAACTGATCTTCAGCATCTTTTACTTTCACCAGCGTTTCTGGGTGAGCAAAAACAGGAAGG
CAAAATGCCGCAAAAAAGGGAATAAGGGCGACACGGAAATGTTGAATACTCATACTCTTCCTTTTTCAAT
ATTATTGAAGCATTTATCAGGGTTATTGTCTCATGAGCGGATACATATTTGAATGTATTTAGAAAAATAA
ACAAATAGGGGTTCCGCGCACATTTCCCCGAAAAGTGCCACCTGACGTCTAAGAAACCATTATTATCATG
ACATTAACCTATAAAAATAGGCGTATCACGAGGCCCTTTCGTCTCGCGCGTTTCGGTGATGACGGTGAAA
ACCTCTGACACATGCAGCTCCCGGAGACGGTCACAGCTTGTCTGTAAGCGGATGCCGGGAGCAGACAAGC
CCGTCAGGGCGCGTCAGCGGGTGTTGGCGGGTGTCGGGGCTGGCTTAACTATGCGGCATCAGAGCAGATT
GTACTGAGAGTGCACCATATGCGGTGTGAAATACCGCACAGATGCGTAAGGAGAAAATACCGCATCAGGA
AATTGTAAGCGTTAATATTTTGTTAAAATTCGCGTTAAATTTTTGTTAAATCAGCTCATTTTTTAACCAA
TAGGCCGAAATCGGCAAAATCCCTTATAAATCAAAAGAATAGACCGAGATAGGGT
[37 nt withheld, positions 9786-9822]
AAAGAACGTGGACTCCAACGTCAAAGG
[49 nt withheld, positions 9850-9898]
T
[91 nt withheld, positions 9900-9990]
G
[124 nt withheld, positions 9992-10115]
CCATTCGCCATTCAGGCTGCGCAACTGTTGGGAAGGGCGATCGGTGCGGGCCTCTTCGCTATTACGCCAG
CTGGCGAAAGGGGGATGTGCTGCAAGGCGATTAAGTTGGGTAACGCCAGGGTTTTCCCAGTCACGACGTT
