>Addgene plasmid #15885 | pVasa-Cre | depositor partial sequence | sequence record 8421 | Author sequence
TGTGCCACCATGCCTGGCCCAGTTTCTTGCTTTGTATTATAAACTTTATAGCTGGTAAGACTCTGGACCC
ACACGTGTTTGATTTGTCTCTTCTCTCCTGAGACATTTTTTCCCAGTAACATTTCCTGAATTTTGTATTT
TATTGTCTCTGCATCTGTGCTGAGACATAACATCTTCTGTTTCTTCTATTTGCCATGAACTGGGAGTTAA
GTCTAAGAATTTGATTAAAGCTGAAGTTGAGTTTGAAATCAAACCTCTACATGTAGCGTTTTGTATTTCC
CACTGTGATACATCAACCAGCACATGGTTCTTGGAGGTCTTTGCTTTGTGGTATAAAGTTGGCCCAGTGT
GTTTAAATGTTGTCCTCTTTAAGGAGGTAGCTAGGTAAGATCACACGCCGGTTACCTACCTCCCTACTGA
TGCACTAACTGGTGTGTCTAGCCTAGCCTAAGGCCCTAGGGTACCATGCATCCCATAATAGCTTATGTGA
GGCCCAACACATTTGTAGATAACAGCATCAGGTCATAGTGTCATAAGGTTGGACACCCCTGGCAGAGTTT
CCTGTACCACACTATCTTCAAAAGAGCTAAAGAAGTAAGGTGGAAAAAAACAAACATCATAGTGTTCTGA
TTTTACTGTAACAGGAAAAGACTCACTGAAAAGATGCCAAGGCCCAGATTTCCCCTCCCACAATTCCAAG
CTTCATGGAGAATGATACCTCCACTTTGGGGATGGAGAAGGAATTAAATCCTGACCACAGACTTGAAGCA
GTAAGAACTTATCACCGTGATGTCAGTTCTGGGTGGAACCCTATGCATCCCGTGGCCCTGTACCTGCAGA
TGCTGCTGCTGGACCTGTGATAGATGGCCAGTACTACAGTTAGGAATCTTTCTGACAACTGCAGCTTTTA
GAATGGAAATCAAAACTCCACCTACTGGATGGCACAACATGAAAGCAAGGACTGTGCCTTGCAGCTCAGG
GCCAGCCTTAGTACTAGTCTCTGAGGGACCGTTGCTACCACCGGTTCCCAACCTGTAGCAGCACAACTAT
CCTGGACCAGGGTTCACGGATGGAGCTCAAGACCTTGACATCTGTCACAGTTATGCTCTGCACCATGAGG
AAGTTGTCTCAGTTTGCCTTACTGCCACAGCACCGGCTGTGGGCTCAGCATTGTGACACTCAGAGCCACA
GTTCTGGAGCAGGAACCAGGGCAGGTCCCTCTGGTGATTCTTTCTACAGTTCACGACCAGAGGCTGTTGG
CTTTGGAAGGCACCTGGAGGTCTGTGCAAGCCCCGGACAGAGGCTTGTGTAGATGAAGGACCCTTTATAA
AAAGCTCCCTAATTGAGTCTTGAAAAACTCACCCGCTGAGGATTTAGGAGAAACCTAAGCTTGGATCGCC
TCCTAACACTGCCACAGGTAACCTGAATTTTGGTGCCATATAGTGTTAGAAACTATAGGCTGAGAGAGAG
AGAGAAAAAAAAAACATTCTTTTTTCAATTTCTGAAAACAAACAAAACCAAAACAAGCCATATTATGAAG
ACCGGAATAAATACCTAATCCTTTGTCCTCGAATGACATCACACATCAATAAGAACCAAGGATGTTTAAG
GAACTATGACCTCATCTGACAGTATAAATATAAAATGCCAGAAACCGTCAAGATAGTAACCAGTGTGGGT
GGATGCTCATATGTGTACTGTATTAGTTACTTTTTCATTGTTGTGATAAAATACCACGACTAAAGCCTGA
CTTATAGGAGAAGGAATTTGTCCTGGCTTGTGTTTTCAGAGTGATATGACTCCATCATGACAGGGACGCA
TGGAAGCCAGCAACAGGTATGATGCTGGGGCAGCAAGCTGAGAGCTCACATCCGCCACTGAAGGCACAAA
ACAGCAAGTGTGAGCTGGAAGTGGTGTGAGGCTATATACTAGCAAAGGCTGCCCTACTGATACGCTGTCT
CCAGGAGGACTGCATTCCCCAAGCTTCTCTGATCATCACAACCAACTGAGAACTAAATGGTCAAATACCT
GGGTCAGTGGGGATCATTTCTCATTCAAACTTCCACAGATAATTAAAAGCAAATAAATGAACCAGGTTTA
AGGAAACTTACTGAATTCCAATAGAAAATATAGAAATAAATCAATACTTTAGTAGATATAATTGACTGAG
ACATGGGGGCAAATTTTAAAAAGTTGAAATTCTTGATAATGAAGGTATACTAAACAAAATAAAATTGCAT
TAGGGAAGCATTGATGTTAGAGTAAATCAAGCAGAAGAGAGAATGAGTGAATTCCAACATAGGCCATTTG
AAAATGCACAGAAGAGAAAAAGAATTAAGAGGAAGAAATGTACTCATGGTAACCTTGGAGCAACAGTGAA
AGGGTAAGTAGGTTAGTGGGGATATGGACGGGACTTGAGAACACCAAAAGAGTTAATCGATGCAACTACG
TTATGATCAAACACAGTCAGGTTCCAGGTTCTGCAGTAAACTGAATCTCCAGTTTTCACGTTATGTAGAT
CCATCTCCATGAATCTGGCCTGGCCTTGTGAATTTCTGGTAACTGATTAGTTGAAAGTTGCAAATATAAT
TGTTTAACTTCTTATGCTAGAATTCAAGAAGCCTTGCAACTATTACCCTGGTCCTTTGGAGCGATGTCCC
TGACAAGTGTGTCCAGTTGAAATGCAGCATCCTTACAGAGTCTGACTGAGATTGTCCAACAACCTTCAGA
GCCTAAGTCAGCCTCTTGGAAACTATTCAATTGTTCTGGCCATCCCAGCCACTAGATGCCAGAGTAGAGA
AGTCACCTTGGATGTTAAACAAACTGGTATTGGAGGTTGGGGATAAACTCAGTAGTACAGAGCTTGCCTG
GCACGCTCAAGTACCTAGGTTCAAACTCTGGCAATGCCAAAAAAGAAAAAAGTTGATAGCAAACTCTCAG
ATGATTCAAGTTCTAATTAGCATTTGAATGGAATTGTATGAGATGGTCTCCTGAGCCCTCTCAATCCCTG
AGAGAGAATTTTTTTTGTAAGTCAATATATTATGCAATAGTTTGTTATATAGTTGTACTGGCTAATTTGG
GTCAAGCTGGAGTTATCACAGAGAAAGGAGCTTCAGTTGGGGAAATGCCTCCATGAGATCCAACTGTAAG
GCATTTTCTCAATTAGTGATCAAGGGGGAAAGGCCCCTTGTGGGTAGGACCATCTCTGGGCTGGTAGTCT
TGGTTCTATAAGAGAGCAGGCTGAGCAAGCCAGTAAGGAACATCCCTCCATGGCCTCTGCATCAGCTCCT
GCTCCTGACCTGCTTGAGTTCCAGTCCTGACTTCCTTTGGTGATGAACAGCAATGTGGAAAGTGTAAGCT
GAATAAACCCTTTCCTCCCCAATTTGCTCAGTGGTCATGATGTTTTGTCCTGGAATAGAAACCTTGACTA
AGACAATAGTTATAGGTAACAAGAAGAGAGCTGTGAACTCGTCATGTAGTTAAGTGTTTGCTAGATTTCC
TATTGCATAGTTCCTATTTTCTCTTTATATTTGGAAAAAAATTGTGGTAACATACCTTAGACACTTATTG
TTGTTCTCCTCCCTGACCTGCACTCAATGAATTCTCAGCCAAACTCTAGTGATGTCCTCCCCATTCAAAA
GCTTCAACCTTCTAGTCTTTATTTTAAAAAATGTTATTATTACATTTATTTATTCTGTGGTGTGTGTGTG
TGAGAGAGAGGATGGGAGCAGGTGTGTGTGTGTGTGTCGGTGTGTTTGTTAAATCAGAACATGAGTGTGT
GTGTAAGACAGAGACGGGGTGAGTGTGTGTGTGTGTGTGTGTGTGTGTGTGTGTCAGTGGATAAGTTGTA
GAAGTCAGTTCTTTCCTTCCCTTACTCGGACCTCAGGGATCAAACTCAAGTTCTCAGGTTGCCAGGTACA
TGTCACCTGTCTTTGCTTTATTATTATTTAGTTCTGGCTTTTGAGCCTAAGTGTTATGTTACATAGGTTG
ACCTTGAATTAGCTATGCACTGAGGTCCTGATCCTCCTGCCTTTATCTTCCAAGTAATGGTTACAGGAAT
GGGCCACTGGACCTAGCAAGTGAACCTACCTGGTCACTCCAAAAATGCACAGCAAAGAATATACGTTTAA
AAATAGGTTCATTTTAGGAAGTTTGTCCACATTTTAAATGACAGTTCTGTTAAAGTATACTGTGTTTTGT
CCTTTGTTAAATGTGACTTTTAAAAGCAATTCACCTTAATAGCCTGGGCGACTACAGTGCTCACTGTATA
AATGCTAGTGTGTTTTTGGTGCTGAAACAGAAAGGTGGCTCTAGAAAGCTGGAGTTCCTCATCTTTAAGT
TCCAGACTGAGATATCTAGAACTTCTTCAAAAATCCAGGGAAAGGAAAGCGATGGAAGTGAAAATAAAAA
CAAGAACATGCTTTACATATATTTGATTGTGATCCCTTTGGCGGGTACTAGGAAAACCACGGATGGAATT
TTCCTTCTTGAAAGAGGTGAGGAGCAGGCAGAATGTGAACATCTACTTAATGAGCTGAACTGGCCGGTGC
CCTCAGAATTGTAAACAGGTTCACCACAAATCCAGGCCTTGGCAAACAGACCAAGTCTTCCTCTCTTCGG
TTTTCTTTTTACAGACTGGCTTTCTTGACAACTTCAAGATGGAGTCTCATCCTTGCCCTTTTTATGGAGA
GGAGAAGCATTGCTTCTAGTTGGTTTTAGTAGAGGAGTGAAGTGCATTTCTCAGATACAAAGAGAGCACT
TGAGACGTTCAGACTCAGAATGGCCAAGCCTGGCACTTTGGGAGGTCAAGAGGAGGCTGGAACGGCTGGG
AGAGAAAGCAATTAGATGTTCCACCCCTTTGGTTTTTCTCCAGACAGGGTTTCTCTGTGTAGCCCTGACT
GTCCTGAAGTTTGCTCTGTAGACCAGGCTGGCCTCCACCCAGGGATTTGCCTGCCTCTGCCTCCCCGAGC
CCCAGATTTTTATTTTTATTTATTTATATATCTATTTTAACTTTTGAATGAACACAATGGAATTGATGAG
CCCTTGGAGAGAGAAACGGGATGTCGTGCGTGGCAGCCCCGGGGATCAGCTCACTCCCACAGGCCTCACA
GGCCATGGAGCCAAGAGGCCTCCCTGCCTCGGCCTCGGCCTCGGCCTCAACAAAGGTGGAGAACGCGCAG
GCCGTCCGTCCATGGGGCGGGAAGTCGCGCGCCGCGGCCGCTGATTGGCTGGCGGGCCCGGTCGCCTGAT
GCTATTTGTTGTCCCCGCGCCAATGACGCAGTCGGCGTCCCGGCGTCCGCCCGCACGTGCAGCCGTTTAA
GCCGCGTCGGCCGGCCGCGAGGAGCCCGGGGAGCCTGGAGCGGAGA
