>Addgene plasmid #15885 | pVasa-Cre | addgene partial sequence | sequence record 22288 | 15885 with Bglob-intron-F
ACAATCAAGGGTCCCCAAACTCACCCTGAAGTTCTCAGGATCGATCCGGAGCTTTTTGCAAAAGCCTAGT
TAATTAAGCGGCCGCTCTCCGCTCCAGGCTCCCCGGGCTCCTCGCGGCCGGCCGACGCGGCTTAAACGGC
TGCACGTGCGGGCGGACGCCGGGACGCCGACTGCGTCATTGGCGCGGGGACAACAAATAGCATCAGGCGA
CCGGGCCCGCCAGCCAATCAGCGGCCGCGGCGCGCGACTTCCCGCCCCATGGACGGACGGCCTGCGCGTT
CTCCACCTTTGTTGAGGCCGAGGCCGAGGCCGAGGCCGAGGCAGGGAGGCCTCTTGGCTCCATGGCTTGT
GAGGCCTGTGGGAGTGAGCTGATCCCCGGGGCTGCCACGCACGACATCCCACGACATCCCGTTTCACTCT
CCAAGGGCTCATCAATTCCATTGTGTTCATTCAAAAGTTAATATATATATAAATAAAAATAAAAATCTGG
GGCTCGGGGAGGCAGAGGCAGGCAAATCCCTGGGTGGAGGCCAGCCTGGTCTACAGAGCAAACTT
